>Addgene plasmid #37177 | UQ6139 | addgene partial sequence | sequence record 47882 | pEXT20-F1 5'-TACGACGTCACCGATCTGAC
CGGCGGGCGGCAGCGCGCCCTCGCCGAGGCGCCTCTTCAAGATTCCCGTGTACCGGAAGAACCGCGTGAT
CCTGCTCGATCTGAAAGACATCGTGCGCTTTCAGGGCGACGGCCACTACACGACGATCGTGACGCGGGAC
GACCGCTACCTGTCCAATCTTTCACTGGCCGATCTGGAGCTGCGTCTCGACAGCAGCATTTATCTGCGCG
TTCATCGCAGCCATATCGTGAGCCTGCAATATGCGGTGGAGCTGGTCAAACTGGACGAGAGCGTCAATCT
CGTCATGGACGACGCGGAACAGACCCAGGTGCCGGTCAGCCGCTCGCGAACGGCGCAACTGAAGGAACTG
CTCGGTGTGGTCCATCACCATCACCATCACTGATAAGCTTGGCTGTTTTGGCGGATGAGAGAAGAAATTC
GTCGCCCGCCATAAACTG
