>Addgene plasmid #37177 | UQ6139 | addgene partial sequence | sequence record 47883 | pRcoM1bs-R 5'-GAGAGGCGGTTTGCGTATT
CAGTGAGACGGGCAACAGCTGATTGCCCTTCACCGCCTGGCCCTGAGAGAGTTGCAGCAAGCGGTCCACG
CTGGTTTGCCCCAGCAGGCGAAAATCCTGTTTGATGGTGGTTAACGGCGGGATATAACATGAGCTGTCTT
CGGTATCGTCGTATCCCACTACCGAGATATCCGCACCAACGCGCAGCCCGGACTCGGTAATGGCGCGCAT
TGCGCCCAGCGCCATCTGATCGTTGGCAACCAGCATCGCAGTGGGAACGATGCCCTCATTCAGCATTTGC
ATGGTTTGTTGAAAACCGGACATGGCACTCCAGTCGCCTTCCCGTTCCGCTATCGGCTGAATTTGATTGC
GAGTGAGATATTTATGCCAGCCAGCCAGACGCAGACGCGCCGAGACAGAACTTAATGGGCCCGCTAACAG
CGCGATTTGCTGGTGACCCAATGCGACCAGATGCTCCACGCCCAGTCGCGTACCGTCTTCATGGGAGAAA
ATAATACTGTTGATGGGTGTCTGGTCAGAGACATCAAGAAATAACGCCGGAACATTAGTGCAGGCAGCTT
CCACAGCAATGGCATCCTGGTCATCCAGCGGATAGTTAATGATCAGCCCACTGACGCGTTGCGCGAGAAG
ATTGTGCACCGCCGCTTTACAGGCTTCGACGCCGCTTCGTTCTACCATCGACACCACCACGCTGGCACCC
AGTTGATCGGCGCGAGATTTAATCGCCGCGACAATTTGCGACGGCGCGTGCAGGGCCAGACTGGAGGTGG
CAACGCCAATCAGCAACGACTGTTTGCCCGCCAGTTGTTGTGCCACGCGGTTGGGAATGTAATTCAGCTC
CGCCATCGCCGCTTCCACTTTTTCCCGCGTTTTCGCAGAAACGTGGCTGGCCTGGTTCACCACGCGGGAA
ACGGTCTGATAAGAGACACCGGCATACTCTGCGACATCGTATAACGTTACTGGTTTCACATTCACCACCC
TGAAT
