>Addgene plasmid #37177 | UQ6139 | addgene partial sequence | sequence record 51399 | M13pUC-rev 5'-AGCGGATAACAATTTCACACAGG-3'
AAATGAATCGTCTGAGCCCGCTTCCGTATCGGCGGCCGAGCGCCGCGCGGAGACGTTCCAGCACAAGCTC
GAGCAGTTCAATCCGGGGATCGTCTGGCTGGACCAGCACGGCCGCGTCACGGCATTCAACGACGTCGCGC
TGCAAATTCTCGGGCCGGCCGGCGAGCAATCGCTAGGCGTGGCGCAGGATAGTCTGTTCGGCATCGACGT
GGTGCAACTGCACCCGGAGAAAAGCCGCGACAAGCTGCGCTTCCTGCTGCAGTCGAAAGACGTGGGTGGC
TGCCCGGTCAAGTCGCCGCCGCCGGTGGCGATGATGATCAATATTCCCGACCGGATCCTGATGATCAAGG
TGTCCAGCATGATCGCCGCCGGCGGCGCGTGCGGCACCTGCATGATCTTCTACGACGTCACCGATCTGAC
CACCGAGCCCTCCGGCCTGCCGGCGGGCGGCAGCGCGCCCTCGCCGAGGCGCCTCTTCAAGATTCCCGTG
TACCGGAAGAACCGCGTGATCCTGCTCGATCTGAAAGACATCGTGCGCTTTCAGGGCGACGGCCACTACA
CGACGATCGTGACGCGGGACGACCGCTACCTGTCCAATCTTTCACTGGCCGATCTGGAGCTGCGTCTCGA
CAGCAGCATTTATCTGCGCGTTCATCGCAGCCATATCGTGAGCCTGCAATATGCGGTGGAGCTGGTCAAA
CTGGACGAGAGCGTCAATCTCGTCATGGACGACGCGGAACAGACCCAGGTGCCGGTCAGCCGCTCGCGAA
CGGCGCAACTGAAGGAACTGCTCGGTGTGGTCCATCACCATCACCATCACTGATAAGCTTG
