[The description below was written by a language model from this plasmid's Addgene catalogue record.]
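Description:
UQ6139 is not a single plasmid but an Escherichia coli strain carrying a two-plasmid in vivo reporter system for the Burkholderia xenovorans transcription factor RcoM1. The host is the chloramphenicol-resistant strain UQ5853, and it harbours pUX3242, a low-copy reporter plasmid, together with pUX2410, a high-copy expression plasmid. pUX3242 confers kanamycin and spectinomycin resistance and pUX2410 confers ampicillin resistance, so both plasmids can be co-maintained under ampicillin plus kanamycin selection. The record does not state the replication origins of either plasmid or the promoter that drives RcoM1 expression.

pUX2410 supplies RcoM1 with a C-terminal 6×His tag, which allows detection or affinity purification of the regulator. pUX3242 is a derivative of the pUX2996 reporter in which the coxM1′ promoter region is fused to lacZ, so that β-galactosidase activity reads out RcoM1-dependent transcription. In this version the RcoM1 binding site at the "e" position upstream of coxM1′ has been replaced by a higher-affinity variant ("e↑"). The cassette is laid out with a unique BamHI site, the modified binding site, coxM1′ containing a unique SalI site fused to lacZ, a tfd element (presumably a terminator), and an oppositely oriented kanamycin resistance gene with a unique XhoI site at its 5′ end, followed by vector DNA and the spectinomycin marker. The unique sites make the binding-site region easy to exchange.

The strain appears intended for comparing how changes in binding-site affinity and arrangement affect RcoM1-mediated activation of the coxM1 promoter. No feature table accompanies the record, so finer details of either plasmid cannot be given.
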