Addgene plasmid #37177: UQ6139
Depositing lab: Gary Roberts. Depositing organization: University of Wisconsin, Madison.
Backbone
  Vector backbone: pUX3242 and pUX2410
  Modifications to backbone: pUX3242 = pUX2996 reporter system with higher-affinity RcoM1 binding site at the “e” position (“e↑” binding site = 5′-TCCTACAGTTCACGCACGT-3′)
Growth in bacteria
  Bacterial resistance: Ampicillin and Kanamycin, 100 & 50 μg/mL
  Growth temperature: 37°C
  Growth strain: E. Coli UQ5853
  Growth instructions: Copy number: pUX2410 High / pUX3242 Low
  Copy number: Unknown
Gene/Insert
  Gene/Insert name: coxM1′::lacZ reporter system with higher-affinity RcoM1 binding site at the "e" position AND RcoM1 with C-term 6xHIS
  Species: Burkholderia xenovorans
  Cloning method: Unknown
  Sequencing primers: 5′ pEXT20-F1; 3′ pRcoM1bs-R
Terms and licenses: Academic/Nonprofit Terms; Industry Terms: Not Available to Industry
Depositor comments: This is Roberts lab strain UQ5853 (Addgene #37159) containing Roberts lab plasmids pUX3242 (pUX2996 with a coxM1′::lacZ reporter system such that ...vector DNA – BamHI (unique site) – higher-affinity binding site at the “e” position (“e↑” binding site = 5′-TCCTACAGTTCACGCACGT-3′) – coxM1′(with unique SalI site)::lacZ-> tfd <-KanR (with 5′-end unique XhoI site) – vector DNA <-SpR...) AND pUX2410 (for expression of Burkholderia xenovorans RcoM1 protein + C-terminal 6×His tag). The strain is CmR, pUX3242 is KanR and SpecR and pUX2410 is AmpR. Can be grown in Amp + Kan. For strain usage see attached pdf.
How to cite: UQ6139 was a gift from Gary Roberts (Addgene plasmid # 37177)
